Addgene plasmid #62673: pBHD
Purpose: Vector for Cas9n (D10A) mRNA synthesis
Depositing lab: Masato Ohtsuka.
Backbone
  Vector backbone: pcDNA3.1
  Total vector size (bp): 9896
Growth in bacteria
  Bacterial resistance: Ampicillin, 100 μg/mL
  Growth temperature: 37°C
  Growth strain: DH5alpha
  Copy number: Unknown
Gene/Insert
  Gene/Insert name: Cas9n(D10A)
  Insert size (bp): 4200
Terms and licenses: Academic/Nonprofit Terms; Industry Terms: Not Available to Industry
How to cite: pBHD was a gift from Masato Ohtsuka (Addgene plasmid # 62673)
