[The description below was written by a language model from this plasmid's Addgene catalogue record and pLannotate feature annotations shown in this document.]
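Description:
pBHD is a 9,896 bp plasmid built on the pcDNA3.1 mammalian expression backbone and designed as a template for synthesising mRNA encoding the Cas9 nickase, Cas9n (D10A). It is propagated in E. coli through a high-copy ColE1/pUC-type origin and selected with ampicillin via the β-lactamase (AmpR) gene. An f1 phage origin is also present. The backbone carries the usual pcDNA3.1 mammalian selection cassette, in which the SV40 enhancer/early promoter drives a neomycin/kanamycin phosphotransferase gene followed by an SV40 polyadenylation signal.

The roughly 4.2 kb insert is the Streptococcus pyogenes Cas9 coding sequence. The automated annotation splits it into overlapping N- and C-terminal portions that together span one continuous open reading frame. The D10A substitution named in the catalogue entry inactivates the RuvC nuclease domain, so the enzyme cuts only one DNA strand. A short match to an HA epitope tag lies just upstream of the Cas9 sequence, suggesting an N-terminal tag, although only a fragment is detected. Any nuclear localisation signals are not annotated.

The coding region sits downstream of both the CMV enhancer/promoter and a T7 promoter, and is followed by the bGH polyadenylation signal. The T7 promoter allows in vitro transcription of Cas9n mRNA, which is the stated purpose. The CMV promoter should in principle also permit direct expression in transfected mammalian cells. The record does not state how the resulting mRNA is used. Several very short annotated hits (HIV-1 LTR, TEF1 promoter, ble, lacI and a second SV40 promoter fragment) are probably incidental matches or backbone remnants rather than functional elements.
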