Features (pLannotate 1.2.2; 23 found; start..end, strand, type, name):
     36..80      -  misc_feature   bom (fragment): basis of mobility region from pBR322
    235..614     +  enhancer       CMV enhancer: human cytomegalovirus immediate early enhancer
    615..818     +  promoter       CMV promoter: human cytomegalovirus (CMV) immediate early promoter
    814..847     +  LTR            5' LTR (truncated) (fragment): truncated 5' long terminal repeat (LTR) from HIV-1
    863..881     +  promoter       T7 promoter: promoter for bacteriophage T7 RNA polymerase
    965..992     +  CDS            3xHA (fragment): three tandem HA epitope tags
   1025..2740    +  CDS            Cas9(N): N-terminal portion of Streptococcus pyogenes Cas9 (Zetsche et al., 2015)
   2627..5125    +  CDS            Cas9(C): C-terminal portion of Streptococcus pyogenes Cas9 (Zetsche et al., 2015)
   5255..5276    +  promoter       TEF1 promoter (fragment): S. cerevisiae TEF1; promoter for EF-1α
   5490..5714    +  polyA_signal   bGH poly(A) signal: bovine growth hormone polyadenylation signal
   5718..5739    +  promoter       SV40 promoter (fragment): SV40 enhancer and early promoter
   5760..6188    +  rep_origin     f1 ori (sequence partly withheld): f1 bacteriophage origin of replication; arrow indicates direction of (+) strand synthesis
   6202..6532    +  promoter       SV40 promoter: SV40 enhancer and early promoter
   6599..7390    +  CDS            neo: KKA2_KLEPN - Also known as kan, nptII. Experimental evidence at protein level: Swiss-Prot protein existence level 1. Resistance to kanamycin, neomycin, paromomycin, ribostamycin, butirosin and gentamicin B. From Klebsiella pneumoniae.
   7416..7574    +  CDS            ble (fragment): BLE_KLEPN - Experimental evidence at protein level: Swiss-Prot protein existence level 1. Binding protein with a strong affinity to the bleomycin family of antibiotics. Binds to CL990; an antimitotic-antibiotic compound. From Klebsiella pneumoniae.
   7569..7690    +  polyA_signal   SV40 poly(A) signal: SV40 polyadenylation signal
   7763..7779    -  protein_bind   lac operator: The lac repressor binds to the lac operator to inhibit transcription in E. coli. This inhibition can be relieved by adding lactose or isopropyl-β-D-thiogalactopyranoside (IPTG). lac repressor encoded by lacI
   7787..7817    -  promoter       lac promoter: promoter for the E. coli lac operon
   7832..7853    -  protein_bind   CAP binding site: CAP binding activates transcription in the presence of cAMP. E. coli catabolite activator protein
   7866..7958    -  CDS            lacI (fragment): lac repressor; lacI; The lac repressor binds to the lac operator to inhibit transcription in E. coli. This inhibition can be relieved by adding lactose or isopropyl-β-D-thiogalactopyranoside (IPTG).
   8141..8729    -  rep_origin     ori: high-copy-number ColE1/pMB1/pBR322/pUC origin of replication
   8900..9760    -  CDS            AmpR: β-lactamase; bla; confers resistance to ampicillin, carbenicillin, and related antibiotics
   9761..9865    -  promoter       AmpR promoter: bla
>Addgene plasmid #62673 | pBHD | depositor full sequence | sequence record 103232 | pBHD sequence 9896 bps
GACGGATCGGGAGATCTCCCGATCCCCTATGGTCGACTCTCAGTACAATCTGCTCTGATGCCGCATAGTT
AAGCCAGTATCTGCTCCCTGCTTGTGTGTTGGAGGTCGCTGAGTAGTGCGCGAGCAAAATTTAAGCTACA
ACAAGGCAAGGCTTGACCGACAATTGCATGAAGAATCTGCTTAGGGTTAGGCGTTTTGCGCTGCTTCGCG
ATGTACGGGCCAGATATACGCGTTGACATTGATTATTGACTAGTTATTAATAGTAATCAATTACGGGGTC
ATTAGTTCATAGCCCATATATGGAGTTCCGCGTTACATAACTTACGGTAAATGGCCCGCCTGGCTGACCG
CCCAACGACCCCCGCCCATTGACGTCAATAATGACGTATGTTCCCATAGTAACGCCAATAGGGACTTTCC
ATTGACGTCAATGGGTGGACTATTTACGGTAAACTGCCCACTTGGCAGTACATCAAGTGTATCATATGCC
AAGTACGCCCCCTATTGACGTCAATGACGGTAAATGGCCCGCCTGGCATTATGCCCAGTACATGACCTTA
TGGGACTTTCCTACTTGGCAGTACATCTACGTATTAGTCATCGCTATTACCATGGTGATGCGGTTTTGGC
AGTACATCAATGGGCGTGGATAGCGGTTTGACTCACGGGGATTTCCAAGTCTCCACCCCATTGACGTCAA
TGGGAGTTTGTTTTGGCACCAAAATCAACGGGACTTTCCAAAATGTCGTAACAACTCCGCCCCATTGACG
CAAATGGGCGGTAGGCGTGTACGGTGGGAGGTCTATATAAGCAGAGCTCTCTGGCTAACTAGAGAACCCA
CTGCTTACTGGCTTATCGAAATTAATACGACTCACTATAGGGAGACCCAAGCTGGCTAGTTAAGCTTGGT
ACCGAGCTCGGATCCACTAGTCCAGTGTGGTGGAATTGCACCGGTGCCACCATGTACCCATACGATGTTC
CAGATTACGCTTCGCCGAAGAAAAAGCGCAAGGTCGAAGCGTCCGACAAGAAGTACAGCATCGGCCTGGC
CATCGGCACCAACTCTGTGGGCTGGGCCGTGATCACCGACGAGTACAAGGTGCCCAGCAAGAAATTCAAG
GTGCTGGGCAACACCGACCGGCACAGCATCAAGAAGAACCTGATCGGAGCCCTGCTGTTCGACAGCGGCG
AAACAGCCGAGGCCACCCGGCTGAAGAGAACCGCCAGAAGAAGATACACCAGACGGAAGAACCGGATCTG
CTATCTGCAAGAGATCTTCAGCAACGAGATGGCCAAGGTGGACGACAGCTTCTTCCACAGACTGGAAGAG
TCCTTCCTGGTGGAAGAGGATAAGAAGCACGAGCGGCACCCCATCTTCGGCAACATCGTGGACGAGGTGG
CCTACCACGAGAAGTACCCCACCATCTACCACCTGAGAAAGAAACTGGTGGACAGCACCGACAAGGCCGA
CCTGCGGCTGATCTATCTGGCCCTGGCCCACATGATCAAGTTCCGGGGCCACTTCCTGATCGAGGGCGAC
CTGAACCCCGACAACAGCGACGTGGACAAGCTGTTCATCCAGCTGGTGCAGACCTACAACCAGCTGTTCG
AGGAAAACCCCATCAACGCCAGCGGCGTGGACGCCAAGGCCATCCTGTCTGCCAGACTGAGCAAGAGCAG
ACGGCTGGAAAATCTGATCGCCCAGCTGCCCGGCGAGAAGAAGAATGGCCTGTTCGGCAACCTGATTGCC
CTGAGCCTGGGCCTGACCCCCAACTTCAAGAGCAACTTCGACCTGGCCGAGGATGCCAAACTGCAGCTGA
GCAAGGACACCTACGACGACGACCTGGACAACCTGCTGGCCCAGATCGGCGACCAGTACGCCGACCTGTT
TCTGGCCGCCAAGAACCTGTCCGACGCCATCCTGCTGAGCGACATCCTGAGAGTGAACACCGAGATCACC
AAGGCCCCCCTGAGCGCCTCTATGATCAAGAGATACGACGAGCACCACCAGGACCTGACCCTGCTGAAAG
CTCTCGTGCGGCAGCAGCTGCCTGAGAAGTACAAAGAGATTTTCTTCGACCAGAGCAAGAACGGCTACGC
CGGCTACATTGACGGCGGAGCCAGCCAGGAAGAGTTCTACAAGTTCATCAAGCCCATCCTGGAAAAGATG
GACGGCACCGAGGAACTGCTCGTGAAGCTGAACAGAGAGGACCTGCTGCGGAAGCAGCGGACCTTCGACA
ACGGCAGCATCCCCCACCAGATCCACCTGGGAGAGCTGCACGCCATTCTGCGGCGGCAGGAAGATTTTTA
CCCATTCCTGAAGGACAACCGGGAAAAGATCGAGAAGATCCTGACCTTCCGCATCCCCTACTACGTGGGC
CCTCTGGCCAGGGGAAACAGCAGATTCGCCTGGATGACCAGAAAGAGCGAGGAAACCATCACCCCCTGGA
ACTTCGAGGAAGTGGTGGACAAGGGCGCTTCCGCCCAGAGCTTCATCGAGCGGATGACCAACTTCGATAA
GAACCTGCCCAACGAGAAGGTGCTGCCCAAGCACAGCCTGCTGTACGAGTACTTCACCGTGTATAACGAG
CTGACCAAAGTGAAATACGTGACCGAGGGAATGAGAAAGCCCGCCTTCCTGAGCGGCGAGCAGAAAAAGG
CCATCGTGGACCTGCTGTTCAAGACCAACCGGAAAGTGACCGTGAAGCAGCTGAAAGAGGACTACTTCAA
GAAAATCGAGTGCTTCGACTCCGTGGAAATCTCCGGCGTGGAAGATCGGTTCAACGCCTCCCTGGGCACA
TACCACGATCTGCTGAAAATTATCAAGGACAAGGACTTCCTGGACAATGAGGAAAACGAGGACATTCTGG
AAGATATCGTGCTGACCCTGACACTGTTTGAGGACAGAGAGATGATCGAGGAACGGCTGAAAACCTATGC
CCACCTGTTCGACGACAAAGTGATGAAGCAGCTGAAGCGGCGGAGATACACCGGCTGGGGCAGGCTGAGC
CGGAAGCTGATCAACGGCATCCGGGACAAGCAGTCCGGCAAGACAATCCTGGATTTCCTGAAGTCCGACG
GCTTCGCCAACAGAAACTTCATGCAGCTGATCCACGACGACAGCCTGACCTTTAAAGAGGACATCCAGAA
AGCCCAGGTGTCCGGCCAGGGCGATAGCCTGCACGAGCACATTGCCAATCTGGCCGGCAGCCCCGCCATT
AAGAAGGGCATCCTGCAGACAGTGAAGGTGGTGGACGAGCTCGTGAAAGTGATGGGCCGGCACAAGCCCG
AGAACATCGTGATCGAAATGGCCAGAGAGAACCAGACCACCCAGAAGGGACAGAAGAACAGCCGCGAGAG
AATGAAGCGGATCGAAGAGGGCATCAAAGAGCTGGGCAGCCAGATCCTGAAAGAACACCCCGTGGAAAAC
ACCCAGCTGCAGAACGAGAAGCTGTACCTGTACTACCTGCAGAATGGGCGGGATATGTACGTGGACCAGG
AACTGGACATCAACCGGCTGTCCGACTACGATGTGGACCATATCGTGCCTCAGAGCTTTCTGAAGGACGA
CTCCATCGACAACAAGGTGCTGACCAGAAGCGACAAGAACCGGGGCAAGAGCGACAACGTGCCCTCCGAA
GAGGTCGTGAAGAAGATGAAGAACTACTGGCGGCAGCTGCTGAACGCCAAGCTGATTACCCAGAGAAAGT
TCGACAATCTGACCAAGGCCGAGAGAGGCGGCCTGAGCGAACTGGATAAGGCCGGCTTCATCAAGAGACA
GCTGGTGGAAACCCGGCAGATCACAAAGCACGTGGCACAGATCCTGGACTCCCGGATGAACACTAAGTAC
GACGAGAATGACAAGCTGATCCGGGAAGTGAAAGTGATCACCCTGAAGTCCAAGCTGGTGTCCGATTTCC
GGAAGGATTTCCAGTTTTACAAAGTGCGCGAGATCAACAACTACCACCACGCCCACGACGCCTACCTGAA
CGCCGTCGTGGGAACCGCCCTGATCAAAAAGTACCCTAAGCTGGAAAGCGAGTTCGTGTACGGCGACTAC
AAGGTGTACGACGTGCGGAAGATGATCGCCAAGAGCGAGCAGGAAATCGGCAAGGCTACCGCCAAGTACT
TCTTCTACAGCAACATCATGAACTTTTTCAAGACCGAGATTACCCTGGCCAACGGCGAGATCCGGAAGCG
GCCTCTGATCGAGACAAACGGCGAAACCGGGGAGATCGTGTGGGATAAGGGCCGGGATTTTGCCACCGTG
CGGAAAGTGCTGAGCATGCCCCAAGTGAATATCGTGAAAAAGACCGAGGTGCAGACAGGCGGCTTCAGCA
AAGAGTCTATCCTGCCCAAGAGGAACAGCGATAAGCTGATCGCCAGAAAGAAGGACTGGGACCCTAAGAA
GTACGGCGGCTTCGACAGCCCCACCGTGGCCTATTCTGTGCTGGTGGTGGCCAAAGTGGAAAAGGGCAAG
TCCAAGAAACTGAAGAGTGTGAAAGAGCTGCTGGGGATCACCATCATGGAAAGAAGCAGCTTCGAGAAGA
ATCCCATCGACTTTCTGGAAGCCAAGGGCTACAAAGAAGTGAAAAAGGACCTGATCATCAAGCTGCCTAA
GTACTCCCTGTTCGAGCTGGAAAACGGCCGGAAGAGAATGCTGGCCTCTGCCGGCGAACTGCAGAAGGGA
AACGAACTGGCCCTGCCCTCCAAATATGTGAACTTCCTGTACCTGGCCAGCCACTATGAGAAGCTGAAGG
GCTCCCCCGAGGATAATGAGCAGAAACAGCTGTTTGTGGAACAGCACAAGCACTACCTGGACGAGATCAT
CGAGCAGATCAGCGAGTTCTCCAAGAGAGTGATCCTGGCCGACGCTAATCTGGACAAAGTGCTGTCCGCC
TACAACAAGCACCGGGATAAGCCCATCAGAGAGCAGGCCGAGAATATCATCCACCTGTTTACCCTGACCA
ATCTGGGAGCCCCTGCCGCCTTCAAGTACTTTGACACCACCATCGACCGGAAGAGGTACACCAGCACCAA
AGAGGTGCTGGACGCCACCCTGATCCACCAGAGCATCACCGGCCTGTACGAGACACGGATCGACCTGTCT
CAGCTGGGAGGCGACAGCCCCAAGAAGAAGAGAAAGGTGGAGGCCAGCTAAGAATTCTGCAGATATCCAG
CACAGTGGCGGCCGCTCGACTATGGGCACCAAAGAACCTGTAAACGTTATCTTTTTAAATTGAATGTGCA
CAAATAAAAGTTTGGAAAAGAAAAAAAAAAAAAAAAAAAAAAAAAAAAAAAAAAAAAAAAAAAAAAAAAA
AAAAAAAAAAAAAAAAAAAAAAAAAAAAAAAAATACGCATCATACGCTGTGGCGTACCTCGAGTCTAGAG
GGCCCTTCGAACAAAAACTCATCTCAGAAGAGGATCTGAATATGCATACCGGTCATCATCACCATCACCA
TTGAGTTTAAACCCGCTGATCAGCCTCGACTGTGCCTTCTAGTTGCCAGCCATCTGTTGTTTGCCCCTCC
CCCGTGCCTTCCTTGACCCTGGAAGGTGCCACTCCCACTGTCCTTTCCTAATAAAATGAGGAAATTGCAT
CGCATTGTCTGAGTAGGTGTCATTCTATTCTGGGGGGTGGGGTGGGGCAGGACAGCAAGGGGGAGGATTG
GGAAGACAATAGCAGGCATGCTGGGGATGCGGTGGGCTCTATGGCTTCTGAGGCGGAAAGAACCAGCTGG
GGCTCTAGGGGGTATCCCC
[124 nt withheld, positions 5760-5883]
C
[32 nt withheld, positions 5885-5916]
CA
[57 nt withheld, positions 5919-5975]
A
[49 nt withheld, positions 5977-6025]
CCTTTGACGTTGGAGTCCACGTTCTTT
[37 nt withheld, positions 6053-6089]
ACCCTATCTCGGTCTATTCTTTTGATTTATAAGGGATTTTGGGGATTTCGGCCTATTGGTTAAAAAATGA
GCTGATTTAACAAAAATTTAACGCGAATTAATTCTGTGGAATGTGTGTCAGTTAGGGTGTGGAAAGTCCC
CAGGCTCCCCAGGCAGGCAGAAGTATGCAAAGCATGCATCTCAATTAGTCAGCAACCAGGTGTGGAAAGT
CCCCAGGCTCCCCAGCAGGCAGAAGTATGCAAAGCATGCATCTCAATTAGTCAGCAACCATAGTCCCGCC
CCTAACTCCGCCCATCCCGCCCCTAACTCCGCCCAGTTCCGCCCATTCTCCGCCCCATGGCTGACTAATT
TTTTTTATTTATGCAGAGGCCGAGGCCGCCTCTGCCTCTGAGCTATTCCAGAAGTAGTGAGGAGGCTTTT
TTGGAGGCCTAGGCTTTTGCAAAAAGCTCCCGGGAGCTTGTATATCCATTTTCGGATCTGATCAAGAGAC
AGGATGAGGATCGTTTCGCATGATTGAACAAGATGGATTGCACGCAGGTTCTCCGGCCGCTTGGGTGGAG
AGGCTATTCGGCTATGACTGGGCACAACAGACAATCGGCTGCTCTGATGCCGCCGTGTTCCGGCTGTCAG
CGCAGGGGCGCCCGGTTCTTTTTGTCAAGACCGACCTGTCCGGTGCCCTGAATGAACTGCAGGACGAGGC
AGCGCGGCTATCGTGGCTGGCCACGACGGGCGTTCCTTGCGCAGCTGTGCTCGACGTTGTCACTGAAGCG
GGAAGGGACTGGCTGCTATTGGGCGAAGTGCCGGGGCAGGATCTCCTGTCATCTCACCTTGCTCCTGCCG
AGAAAGTATCCATCATGGCTGATGCAATGCGGCGGCTGCATACGCTTGATCCGGCTACCTGCCCATTCGA
CCACCAAGCGAAACATCGCATCGAGCGAGCACGTACTCGGATGGAAGCCGGTCTTGTCGATCAGGATGAT
CTGGACGAAGAGCATCAGGGGCTCGCGCCAGCCGAACTGTTCGCCAGGCTCAAGGCGCGCATGCCCGACG
GCGAGGATCTCGTCGTGACCCATGGCGATGCCTGCTTGCCGAATATCATGGTGGAAAATGGCCGCTTTTC
TGGATTCATCGACTGTGGCCGGCTGGGTGTGGCGGACCGCTATCAGGACATAGCGTTGGCTACCCGTGAT
ATTGCTGAAGAGCTTGGCGGCGAATGGGCTGACCGCTTCCTCGTGCTTTACGGTATCGCCGCTCCCGATT
CGCAGCGCATCGCCTTCTATCGCCTTCTTGACGAGTTCTTCTGAGCGGGACTCTGGGGTTCGCGAAATGA
CCGACCAAGCGACGCCCAACCTGCCATCACGAGATTTCGATTCCACCGCCGCCTTCTATGAAAGGTTGGG
CTTCGGAATCGTTTTCCGGGACGCCGGCTGGATGATCCTCCAGCGCGGGGATCTCATGCTGGAGTTCTTC
GCCCACCCCAACTTGTTTATTGCAGCTTATAATGGTTACAAATAAAGCAATAGCATCACAAATTTCACAA
ATAAAGCATTTTTTTCACTGCATTCTAGTTGTGGTTTGTCCAAACTCATCAATGTATCTTATCATGTCTG
TATACCGTCGACCTCTAGCTAGAGCTTGGCGTAATCATGGTCATAGCTGTTTCCTGTGTGAAATTGTTAT
CCGCTCACAATTCCACACAACATACGAGCCGGAAGCATAAAGTGTAAAGCCTGGGGTGCCTAATGAGTGA
GCTAACTCACATTAATTGCGTTGCGCTCACTGCCCGCTTTCCAGTCGGGAAACCTGTCGTGCCAGCTGCA
TTAATGAATCGGCCAACGCGCGGGGAGAGGCGGTTTGCGTATTGGGCGCTCTTCCGCTTCCTCGCTCACT
GACTCGCTGCGCTCGGTCGTTCGGCTGCGGCGAGCGGTATCAGCTCACTCAAAGGCGGTAATACGGTTAT
CCACAGAATCAGGGGATAACGCAGGAAAGAACATGTGAGCAAAAGGCCAGCAAAAGGCCAGGAACCGTAA
AAAGGCCGCGTTGCTGGCGTTTTTCCATAGGCTCCGCCCCCCTGACGAGCATCACAAAAATCGACGCTCA
AGTCAGAGGTGGCGAAACCCGACAGGACTATAAAGATACCAGGCGTTTCCCCCTGGAAGCTCCCTCGTGC
GCTCTCCTGTTCCGACCCTGCCGCTTACCGGATACCTGTCCGCCTTTCTCCCTTCGGGAAGCGTGGCGCT
TTCTCAATGCTCACGCTGTAGGTATCTCAGTTCGGTGTAGGTCGTTCGCTCCAAGCTGGGCTGTGTGCAC
GAACCCCCCGTTCAGCCCGACCGCTGCGCCTTATCCGGTAACTATCGTCTTGAGTCCAACCCGGTAAGAC
ACGACTTATCGCCACTGGCAGCAGCCACTGGTAACAGGATTAGCAGAGCGAGGTATGTAGGCGGTGCTAC
AGAGTTCTTGAAGTGGTGGCCTAACTACGGCTACACTAGAAGGACAGTATTTGGTATCTGCGCTCTGCTG
AAGCCAGTTACCTTCGGAAAAAGAGTTGGTAGCTCTTGATCCGGCAAACAAACCACCGCTGGTAGCGGTG
GTTTTTTTGTTTGCAAGCAGCAGATTACGCGCAGAAAAAAAGGATCTCAAGAAGATCCTTTGATCTTTTC
TACGGGGTCTGACGCTCAGTGGAACGAAAACTCACGTTAAGGGATTTTGGTCATGAGATTATCAAAAAGG
ATCTTCACCTAGATCCTTTTAAATTAAAAATGAAGTTTTAAATCAATCTAAAGTATATATGAGTAAACTT
GGTCTGACAGTTACCAATGCTTAATCAGTGAGGCACCTATCTCAGCGATCTGTCTATTTCGTTCATCCAT
AGTTGCCTGACTCCCCGTCGTGTAGATAACTACGATACGGGAGGGCTTACCATCTGGCCCCAGTGCTGCA
ATGATACCGCGAGACCCACGCTCACCGGCTCCAGATTTATCAGCAATAAACCAGCCAGCCGGAAGGGCCG
AGCGCAGAAGTGGTCCTGCAACTTTATCCGCCTCCATCCAGTCTATTAATTGTTGCCGGGAAGCTAGAGT
AAGTAGTTCGCCAGTTAATAGTTTGCGCAACGTTGTTGCCATTGCTACAGGCATCGTGGTGTCACGCTCG
TCGTTTGGTATGGCTTCATTCAGCTCCGGTTCCCAACGATCAAGGCGAGTTACATGATCCCCCATGTTGT
GCAAAAAAGCGGTTAGCTCCTTCGGTCCTCCGATCGTTGTCAGAAGTAAGTTGGCCGCAGTGTTATCACT
CATGGTTATGGCAGCACTGCATAATTCTCTTACTGTCATGCCATCCGTAAGATGCTTTTCTGTGACTGGT
GAGTACTCAACCAAGTCATTCTGAGAATAGTGTATGCGGCGACCGAGTTGCTCTTGCCCGGCGTCAATAC
GGGATAATACCGCGCCACATAGCAGAACTTTAAAAGTGCTCATCATTGGAAAACGTTCTTCGGGGCGAAA
ACTCTCAAGGATCTTACCGCTGTTGAGATCCAGTTCGATGTAACCCACTCGTGCACCCAACTGATCTTCA
GCATCTTTTACTTTCACCAGCGTTTCTGGGTGAGCAAAAACAGGAAGGCAAAATGCCGCAAAAAAGGGAA
TAAGGGCGACACGGAAATGTTGAATACTCATACTCTTCCTTTTTCAATATTATTGAAGCATTTATCAGGG
TTATTGTCTCATGAGCGGATACATATTTGAATGTATTTAGAAAAATAAACAAATAGGGGTTCCGCGCACA
TTTCCCCGAAAAGTGCCACCTGACGTC
