>Addgene plasmid #62673 | pBHD | addgene partial sequence | sequence record 115716 | CMV-F 5'-CGCAAATGGGCGGTAGGCGTG-3'
ACTAGAGAACCCACTGCTTACTGGCTTATCGAAATTAATACGACTCACTATAGGGAGACCCAAGCTGGCT
AGTTAAGCTTGGTACCGAGCTCGGATCCACTAGTCCAGTGTGGTGGAATTGCACCGGTGCCACCATGTAC
CCATACGATGTTCCAGATTACGCTTCGCCGAAGAAAAAGCGCAAGGTCGAAGCGTCCGACAAGAAGTACA
GCATCGGCCTGGCCATCGGCACCAACTCTGTGGGCTGGGCCGTGATCACCGACGAGTACAAGGTGCCCAG
CAAGAAATTCAAGGTGCTGGGCAACACCGACCGGCACAGCATCAAGAAGAACCTGATCGGAGCCCTGCTG
TTCGACAGCGGCGAAACAGCCGAGGCCACCCGGCTGAAGAGAACCGCCAGAAGAAGATACACCAGACGGA
AGAACCGGATCTGCTATCTGCAAGAGATCTTCAGCAACGAGATGGCCAAGGTGGACGACAGCTTCTTCCA
CAGACTGGAAGAGTCCTTCCTGGTGGAAGAGGATAAGAAGCACGAGCGGCACCCCATCTTCGGCAACATC
GTGGACGAGGTGGCCTACCACGAGAAGTACCCCACCATCTACCACCTGAGAAAGAAACTGGTGGACAGCA
CCGACAAGGCCGACCTGCGGCTGATCTAT
